>Addgene plasmid #22896 | pME18S-3HA-mULK1 | addgene partial sequence | sequence record 30572 | 22896 with SV40pro-F
TAGTGAGGAGGCTTTTTTGGAGGCCTAGGCTTTTGCAAAAAGCTCCTCGATCGAGGGGCTCGCATCTCTC
CTTCACGCGCCCGCCGCCCTACCTGAGGCCGCCATCCACGCCGGTTGAGTCGCGTTCTGCCGCCTCCCGC
CTGTGGTGCCTCCTGAACTGCGTCCGCCGTCTAGGTAAGTTTAAAGCTCAGGTCGAGACCGGGCCTTTGT
CCGGCGCTCCCTTGGAGCCTACCTAGACTCAGCCGGCTCTCCACGCTTTGCCTGACCCTGCTTGCTCAAC
TCTACGTCTTTGTTTCGTTTTCTGTTCTGCGCCGTTACAGATCCAAGCTCTGAAAAACCAGAAAGTTAAC
TGGTAAGTTTAGTCTTTTTGTCTTTTATTTCAGGTCCCGGATCCGGTGGTGGTGCAAATCAAAGAACTGC
TCCTCAGTGGATGTTGCCTTTACTTCTAGGCCTGTACGGAAGTGTTACTTCTGCTCTAAAAGCTGCGGAA
TTGCCATGGCATACCCTTATGACGTACCAGATTACGCGGGATATCCCTACGATGTCCCCGATTACGCGCG
TTATCCATATGACGTCCCGGACTATGCCGAATTCCTCGAGATGGAGCCGGGCCGCGGCGGCGTCGAGACC
GTGGGCAAGTTCGAGTTCTCTCGCAAGGACCTGATTGGACACGGCGCCTTCGCGGTGGTCTTCAAGGGTC
GACACCGCGAGAAGCACGACCTGGAGGTGGCCGTCAAATGCATTAACAAGAAGAACCTTGCCAAGTCCCA
AACACTGCTGGGAAAGGAAATCAAAATCCTGAAGGAACTAAAGCACGAAAACATCGTGGCGCTGTATGAC
