[The description below was written by a language model from this plasmid's Addgene catalogue record.]
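Description:
pME18S-3HA-mULK1 is a mammalian expression plasmid built on the pME18S backbone (about 3.4 kb without insert) that carries the mouse Ulk1 cDNA. It is propagated in E. coli as a high-copy plasmid under ampicillin selection. The record does not list a mammalian selection marker, and no feature table is provided, so the promoter, polyadenylation signal and replication origin are not explicitly stated. pME18S-type vectors are generally known for driving expression from the composite SRα promoter, but this should be confirmed against the sequence.

The insert, roughly 3.6 kb, encodes ULK1 (also called Unc51.1), a serine/threonine protein kinase originally identified as a mouse protein structurally related to C. elegans UNC-51. It was cloned by restriction digestion between XhoI at the 5′ end and NotI at the 3′ end, and both sites remain intact, so the fragment can be excised or transferred to another vector. A triple haemagglutinin (3xHA) epitope tag encoded by the backbone is fused to the N terminus of the kinase, allowing the expressed protein to be detected or purified with anti-HA antibodies without needing a ULK1-specific reagent.

The construct is suited to transient expression of tagged mouse ULK1 in cultured mammalian cells, for example for western blotting, immunoprecipitation, localisation or kinase activity studies. The record does not specify particular applications beyond its association with the initial characterisation of the gene.
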