Addgene plasmid #22896: pME18S-3HA-mULK1
Depositing lab: Masaaki Muramatsu. Publication: Identification of mouse ULK1, a novel protein kinase structurally related to C. elegans UNC-51. Yan J, Kuroyanagi H, Kuroiwa A, Matsuda Y, Tokumitsu H, Tomoda T, Shirasawa T, Muramatsu M. Biochem Biophys Res Commun. 1998 May 8. 246(1):222-7. 10.1006/bbrc.1998.8546 PubMed 9600096.
Backbone
  Vector backbone: pME18s
  Backbone size w/o insert (bp): 3410
  Vector type: Mammalian Expression
Growth in bacteria
  Bacterial resistance: Ampicillin, 100 μg/mL
  Growth temperature: 37°C
  Growth strain: DH5alpha
  Copy number: High Copy
Gene/Insert
  Gene/Insert name: a novel protein kinase structurally related to C. elegans UNC-51 (alt name: ULK1)
  Species: M. musculus (mouse)
  Insert size (bp): 3614
  GenBank ID: AF053756
  Entrez Gene: Ulk1 (a.k.a. AU041434, Unc51.1, mKIAA0722)
  Tag / fusion protein: 3xHA (N terminal on backbone)
  Cloning method: Restriction Enzyme; 5′ cloning site XhoI (not destroyed); 3′ cloning site NotI (not destroyed)
  Sequencing primers: 5′ N/A
Terms and licenses: Academic/Nonprofit Terms; Industry Terms: Not Available to Industry
How to cite: pME18S-3HA-mULK1 was a gift from Masaaki Muramatsu (Addgene plasmid # 22896 ; http://n2t.net/addgene:22896 ; RRID:Addgene_22896)
